>Addgene plasmid #86338 | PX458_TEAD3_2 | depositor full sequence | sequence record 168219 | Full Sequence
TTTTGCTCACATGTNNGAGGGCCTATTTCCCATGATTCCTTCATATTTGCATATACGATACAAGGCTGTT
AGAGAGATAATTGGAATTAATTTGACTGTAAACACAAAGATATTAGTACAAAATACGTGACGTAGAAAGT
AATAATTTCTTGGGTAGTTTGCAGTTTTAAAATTATGTTTTAAAATGGACTATCATATGCTTACCGTAAC
TTGAAAGTATTTCGATTTCTTGGCTTTATATATCTTGTGGAAAGGACGAAACACCGTACAAGCTCGTCAA
AGACTAGTTTTAGAGCTAGAAATAGCAAGTTAAAATAAGGCTAGTCCGTTATCAACTTGAAAAAGTGGCA
CCGAGTCGGTGCTTTTTTGTTTTAGAGCTAGAAATAGCAAGTTAAAATAAGGCTAGTCCGTTTTTAGCGC
GTGCGCCAATTCTGCAGACAAATGGCTCTAGAGGTACCCGTTACATAACTTACGGTAAATGGCCCGCCTG
GCTGACCGCCCAACGACCCCCGCCCATTGACGTCAATAGTAACGCCAATAGGGACTTTCCATTGACGTCA
ATGGGTGGAGTATTTACGGTAAACTGCCCACTTGGCAGTACATCAAGTGTATCATATGCCAAGTACGCCC
CCTATTGACGTCAATGACGGTAAATGGCCCGCCTGGCATTGTGCCCAGTACATGACCTTATGGGACTTTC
CTACTTGGCAGTACATCTACGTATTAGTCATCGCTATTACCATGGTCGAGGTGAGCCCCACGTTCTGCTT
CACTCTCCCCATCTCCCCCCCCTCCCCACCCCCAATTTTGTATTTATTTATTTTTTAATTATTTTGTGCA
GCGATGGGGGCGGGGGGGGGGGGGGGGCGCGCGCCAGGCGGGGCGGGGCGGGGCGAGGGGCGGGGCGGGG
CGAGGCGGAGAGGTGCGGCGGCAGCCAATCAGAGCGGCGCGCTCCGAAAGTTTCCTTTTATGGCGAGGCG
GCGGCGGCGGCGGCCCTATAAAAAGCGAAGCGCGCGGCGGGCGGGAGTCGCTGCGACGCTGCCTTCGCCC
CGTGCCCCGCTCCGCCGCCGCCTCGCGCCGCCCGCCCCGGCTCTGACTGACCGCGTTACTCCCACAGGTG
AGCGGGCGGGACGGCCCTTCTCCTCCGGGCTGTAATTAGCTGAGCAAGAGGTAAGGGTTTAAGGGATGGT
TGGTTGGTGGGGTATTAATGTTTAATTACCTGGAGCACCTGCCTGAAATCACTTTTTTTCAGGTTGGACC
GGTGCCACCATGGACTATAAGGACCACGACGGAGACTACAAGGATCATGATATTGATTACAAAGACGATG
ACGATAAGATGGCCCCAAAGAAGAAGCGGAAGGTCGGTATCCACGGAGTCCCAGCAGCCGACAAGAAGTA
CAGCATCGGCCTGGACATCGGCACCAACTCTGTGGGCTGGGCCGTGATCACCGACGAGTACAAGGTGCCC
AGCAAGAAATTCAAGGTGCTGGGCAACACCGACCGGCACAGCATCAAGAAGAACCTGATCGGAGCCCTGC
TGTTCGACAGCGGCGAAACAGCCGAGGCCACCCGGCTGAAGAGAACCGCCAGAAGAAGATACACCAGACG
GAAGAACCGGATCTGCTATCTGCAAGAGATCTTCAGCAACGAGATGGCCAAGGTGGACGACAGCTTCTTC
CACAGACTGGAAGAGTCCTTCCTGGTGGAAGAGGATAAGAAGCACGAGCGGCACCCCATCTTCGGCAACA
TCGTGGACGAGGTGGCCTACCACGAGAAGTACCCCACCATCTACCACCTGAGAAAGAAACTGGTGGACAG
CACCGACAAGGCCGACCTGCGGCTGATCTATCTGGCCCTGGCCCACATGATCAAGTTCCGGGGCCACTTC
CTGATCGAGGGCGACCTGAACCCCGACAACAGCGACGTGGACAAGCTGTTCATCCAGCTGGTGCAGACCT
ACAACCAGCTGTTCGAGGAAAACCCCATCAACGCCAGCGGCGTGGACGCCAAGGCCATCCTGTCTGCCAG
ACTGAGCAAGAGCAGACGGCTGGAAAATCTGATCGCCCAGCTGCCCGGCGAGAAGAAGAATGGCCTGTTC
GGAAACCTGATTGCCCTGAGCCTGGGCCTGACCCCCAACTTCAAGAGCAACTTCGACCTGGCCGAGGATG
CCAAACTGCAGCTGAGCAAGGACACCTACGACGACGACCTGGACAACCTGCTGGCCCAGATCGGCGACCA
GTACGCCGACCTGTTTCTGGCCGCCAAGAACCTGTCCGACGCCATCCTGCTGAGCGACATCCTGAGAGTG
AACACCGAGATCACCAAGGCCCCCCTGAGCGCCTCTATGATCAAGAGATACGACGAGCACCACCAGGACC
TGACCCTGCTGAAAGCTCTCGTGCGGCAGCAGCTGCCTGAGAAGTACAAAGAGATTTTCTTCGACCAGAG
CAAGAACGGCTACGCCGGCTACATTGACGGCGGAGCCAGCCAGGAAGAGTTCTACAAGTTCATCAAGCCC
ATCCTGGAAAAGATGGACGGCACCGAGGAACTGCTCGTGAAGCTGAACAGAGAGGACCTGCTGCGGAAGC
AGCGGACCTTCGACAACGGCAGCATCCCCCACCAGATCCACCTGGGAGAGCTGCACGCCATTCTGCGGCG
GCAGGAAGATTTTTACCCATTCCTGAAGGACAACCGGGAAAAGATCGAGAAGATCCTGACCTTCCGCATC
CCCTACTACGTGGGCCCTCTGGCCAGGGGAAACAGCAGATTCGCCTGGATGACCAGAAAGAGCGAGGAAA
CCATCACCCCCTGGAACTTCGAGGAAGTGGTGGACAAGGGCGCTTCCGCCCAGAGCTTCATCGAGCGGAT
GACCAACTTCGATAAGAACCTGCCCAACGAGAAGGTGCTGCCCAAGCACAGCCTGCTGTACGAGTACTTC
ACCGTGTATAACGAGCTGACCAAAGTGAAATACGTGACCGAGGGAATGAGAAAGCCCGCCTTCCTGAGCG
GCGAGCAGAAAAAGGCCATCGTGGACCTGCTGTTCAAGACCAACCGGAAAGTGACCGTGAAGCAGCTGAA
AGAGGACTACTTCAAGAAAATCGAGTGCTTCGACTCCGTGGAAATCTCCGGCGTGGAAGATCGGTTCAAC
GCCTCCCTGGGCACATACCACGATCTGCTGAAAATTATCAAGGACAAGGACTTCCTGGACAATGAGGAAA
ACGAGGACATTCTGGAAGATATCGTGCTGACCCTGACACTGTTTGAGGACAGAGAGATGATCGAGGAACG
GCTGAAAACCTATGCCCACCTGTTCGACGACAAAGTGATGAAGCAGCTGAAGCGGCGGAGATACACCGGC
TGGGGCAGGCTGAGCCGGAAGCTGATCAACGGCATCCGGGACAAGCAGTCCGGCAAGACAATCCTGGATT
TCCTGAAGTCCGACGGCTTCGCCAACAGAAACTTCATGCAGCTGATCCACGACGACAGCCTGACCTTTAA
AGAGGACATCCAGAAAGCCCAGGTGTCCGGCCAGGGCGATAGCCTGCACGAGCACATTGCCAATCTGGCC
GGCAGCCCCGCCATTAAGAAGGGCATCCTGCAGACAGTGAAGGTGGTGGACGAGCTCGTGAAAGTGATGG
GCCGGCACAAGCCCGAGAACATCGTGATCGAAATGGCCAGAGAGAACCAGACCACCCAGAAGGGACAGAA
GAACAGCCGCGAGAGAATGAAGCGGATCGAAGAGGGCATCAAAGAGCTGGGCAGCCAGATCCTGAAAGAA
CACCCCGTGGAAAACACCCAGCTGCAGAACGAGAAGCTGTACCTGTACTACCTGCAGAATGGGCGGGATA
TGTACGTGGACCAGGAACTGGACATCAACCGGCTGTCCGACTACGATGTGGACCATATCGTGCCTCAGAG
CTTTCTGAAGGACGACTCCATCGACAACAAGGTGCTGACCAGAAGCGACAAGAACCGGGGCAAGAGCGAC
AACGTGCCCTCCGAAGAGGTCGTGAAGAAGATGAAGAACTACTGGCGGCAGCTGCTGAACGCCAAGCTGA
TTACCCAGAGAAAGTTCGACAATCTGACCAAGGCCGAGAGAGGCGGCCTGAGCGAACTGGATAAGGCCGG
CTTCATCAAGAGACAGCTGGTGGAAACCCGGCAGATCACAAAGCACGTGGCACAGATCCTGGACTCCCGG
ATGAACACTAAGTACGACGAGAATGACAAGCTGATCCGGGAAGTGAAAGTGATCACCCTGAAGTCCAAGC
TGGTGTCCGATTTCCGGAAGGATTTCCAGTTTTACAAAGTGCGCGAGATCAACAACTACCACCACGCCCA
CGACGCCTACCTGAACGCCGTCGTGGGAACCGCCCTGATCAAAAAGTACCCTAAGCTGGAAAGCGAGTTC
GTGTACGGCGACTACAAGGTGTACGACGTGCGGAAGATGATCGCCAAGAGCGAGCAGGAAATCGGCAAGG
CTACCGCCAAGTACTTCTTCTACAGCAACATCATGAACTTTTTCAAGACCGAGATTACCCTGGCCAACGG
CGAGATCCGGAAGCGGCCTCTGATCGAGACAAACGGCGAAACCGGGGAGATCGTGTGGGATAAGGGCCGG
GATTTTGCCACCGTGCGGAAAGTGCTGAGCATGCCCCAAGTGAATATCGTGAAAAAGACCGAGGTGCAGA
CAGGCGGCTTCAGCAAAGAGTCTATCCTGCCCAAGAGGAACAGCGATAAGCTGATCGCCAGAAAGAAGGA
CTGGGACCCTAAGAAGTACGGCGGCTTCGACAGCCCCACCGTGGCCTATTCTGTGCTGGTGGTGGCCAAA
GTGGAAAAGGGCAAGTCCAAGAAACTGAAGAGTGTGAAAGAGCTGCTGGGGATCACCATCATGGAAAGAA
GCAGCTTCGAGAAGAATCCCATCGACTTTCTGGAAGCCAAGGGCTACAAAGAAGTGAAAAAGGACCTGAT
CATCAAGCTGCCTAAGTACTCCCTGTTCGAGCTGGAAAACGGCCGGAAGAGAATGCTGGCCTCTGCCGGC
GAACTGCAGAAGGGAAACGAACTGGCCCTGCCCTCCAAATATGTGAACTTCCTGTACCTGGCCAGCCACT
ATGAGAAGCTGAAGGGCTCCCCCGAGGATAATGAGCAGAAACAGCTGTTTGTGGAACAGCACAAGCACTA
CCTGGACGAGATCATCGAGCAGATCAGCGAGTTCTCCAAGAGAGTGATCCTGGCCGACGCTAATCTGGAC
AAAGTGCTGTCCGCCTACAACAAGCACCGGGATAAGCCCATCAGAGAGCAGGCCGAGAATATCATCCACC
TGTTTACCCTGACCAATCTGGGAGCCCCTGCCGCCTTCAAGTACTTTGACACCACCATCGACCGGAAGAG
GTACACCAGCACCAAAGAGGTGCTGGACGCCACCCTGATCCACCAGAGCATCACCGGCCTGTACGAGACA
CGGATCGACCTGTCTCAGCTGGGAGGCGACAAAAGGCCGGCGGCCACGAAAAAGGCCGGCCAGGCAAAAA
AGAAAAAGGAATTCGGCAGTGGAGAGGGCAGAGGAAGTCTGCTAACATGCGGTGACGTCGAGGAGAATCC
TGGCCCAGTGAGCAAGGGCGAGGAGCTGTTCACCGGGGTGGTGCCCATCCTGGTCGAGCTGGACGGCGAC
GTAAACGGCCACAAGTTCAGCGTGTCCGGCGAGGGCGAGGGCGATGCCACCTACGGCAAGCTGACCCTGA
AGTTCATCTGCACCACCGGCAAGCTGCCCGTGCCCTGGCCCACCCTCGTGACCACCCTGACCTACGGCGT
GCAGTGCTTCAGCCGCTACCCCGACCACATGAAGCAGCACGACTTCTTCAAGTCCGCCATGCCCGAAGGC
TACGTCCAGGAGCGCACCATCTTCTTCAAGGACGACGGCAACTACAAGACCCGCGCCGAGGTGAAGTTCG
AGGGCGACACCCTGGTGAACCGCATCGAGCTGAAGGGCATCGACTTCAAGGAGGACGGCAACATCCTGGG
GCACAAGCTGGAGTACAACTACAACAGCCACAACGTCTATATCATGGCCGACAAGCAGAAGAACGGCATC
AAGGTGAACTTCAAGATCCGCCACAACATCGAGGACGGCAGCGTGCAGCTCGCCGACCACTACCAGCAGA
ACACCCCCATCGGCGACGGCCCCGTGCTGCTGCCCGACAACCACTACCTGAGCACCCAGTCCGCCCTGAG
CAAAGACCCCAACGAGAAGCGCGATCACATGGTCCTGCTGGAGTTCGTGACCGCCGCCGGGATCACTCTC
GGCATGGACGAGCTGTACAAGGAATTCTAACTAGAGCTCGCTGATCAGCCTCGACTGTGCCTTCTAGTTG
CCAGCCATCTGTTGTTTGCCCCTCCCCCGTGCCTTCCTTGACCCTGGAAGGTGCCACTCCCACTGTCCTT
TCCTAATAAAATGAGGAAATTGCATCGCATTGTCTGAGTAGGTGTCATTCTATTCTGGGGGGTGGGGTGG
GGCAGGACAGCAAGGGGGAGGATTGGGAAGAGAATAGCAGGCATGCTGGGGAGCGGCCGCAGGAACCCCT
AGTGATGGAGTTGGCCACTCCCTCTCTGCGCGCTCGCTCGCTCACTGAGGCCGGGCGACCAAAGGTCGCC
CGACGCCCGGGCTTTGCCCGGGCGGCCTCAGTGAGCGAGCGAGCGCGCAGCTGCCTGCAGGGGCGCCTGA
TGCGGTATTTTCTCCTTACGCATCTGTGCGGTATTTCACACCGCATA
[142 nt withheld, positions 6768-6909]
C
[141 nt withheld, positions 6911-7051]
CCTTTGACGTTGGAGTCCACGTTCTTT
[37 nt withheld, positions 7079-7115]
ACCCTATCTCGGGCTATTCTTTTGATTTATAAGGGATTTTGCCGATTTCGGCCTATTGGTTAAAAAATGA
GCTGATTTAACAAAAATTTAACGCGAATTTTAACAAAATATTAACGTTTACAATTTTATGGTGCACTCTC
AGTACAATCTGCTCTGATGCCGCATAGTTAAGCCAGCCCCGACACCCGCCAACACCCGCTGACGCGCCCT
GACGGGCTTGTCTGCTCCCGGCATCCGCTTACAGACAAGCTGTGACCGTCTCCGGGAGCTGCATGTGTCA
GAGGTTTTCACCGTCATCACCGAAACGCGCGAGACGAAAGGGCCTCGTGATACGCCTATTTTTATAGGTT
AATGTCATGATAATAATGGTTTCTTAGACGTCAGGTGGCACTTTTCGGGGAAATGTGCGCGGAACCCCTA
TTTGTTTATTTTTCTAAATACATTCAAATATGTATCCGCTCATGAGACAATAACCCTGATAAATGCTTCA
ATAATATTGAAAAAGGAAGAGTATGAGTATTCAACATTTCCGTGTCGCCCTTATTCCCTTTTTTGCGGCA
TTTTGCCTTCCTGTTTTTGCTCACCCAGAAACGCTGGTGAAAGTAAAAGATGCTGAAGATCAGTTGGGTG
CACGAGTGGGTTACATCGAACTGGATCTCAACAGCGGTAAGATCCTTGAGAGTTTTCGCCCCGAAGAACG
TTTTCCAATGATGAGCACTTTTAAAGTTCTGCTATGTGGCGCGGTATTATCCCGTATTGACGCCGGGCAA
GAGCAACTCGGTCGCCGCATACACTATTCTCAGAATGACTTGGTTGAGTACTCACCAGTCACAGAAAAGC
ATCTTACGGATGGCATGACAGTAAGAGAATTATGCAGTGCTGCCATAACCATGAGTGATAACACTGCGGC
CAACTTACTTCTGACAACGATCGGAGGACCGAAGGAGCTAACCGCTTTTTTGCACAACATGGGGGATCAT
GTAACTCGCCTTGATCGTTGGGAACCGGAGCTGAATGAAGCCATACCAAACGACGAGCGTGACACCACGA
TGCCTGTAGCAATGGCAACAACGTTGCGCAAACTATTAACTGGCGAACTACTTACTCTAGCTTCCCGGCA
ACAATTAATAGACTGGATGGAGGCGGATAAAGTTGCAGGACCACTTCTGCGCTCGGCCCTTCCGGCTGGC
TGGTTTATTGCTGATAAATCTGGAGCCGGTGAGCGTGGAAGCCGCGGTATCATTGCAGCACTGGGGCCAG
ATGGTAAGCCCTCCCGTATCGTAGTTATCTACACGACGGGGAGTCAGGCAACTATGGATGAACGAAATAG
ACAGATCGCTGAGATAGGTGCCTCACTGATTAAGCATTGGTAACTGTCAGACCAAGTTTACTCATATATA
CTTTAGATTGATTTAAAACTTCATTTTTAATTTAAAAGGATCTAGGTGAAGATCCTTTTTGATAATCTCA
TGACCAAAATCCCTTAACGTGAGTTTTCGTTCCACTGAGCGTCAGACCCCGTAGAAAAGATCAAAGGATC
TTCTTGAGATCCTTTTTTTCTGCGCGTAATCTGCTGCTTGCAAACAAAAAAACCACCGCTACCAGCGGTG
GTTTGTTTGCCGGATCAAGAGCTACCAACTCTTTTTCCGAAGGTAACTGGCTTCAGCAGAGCGCAGATAC
CAAATACTGTCCTTCTAGTGTAGCCGTAGTTAGGCCACCACTTCAAGAACTCTGTAGCACCGCCTACATA
CCTCGCTCTGCTAATCCTGTTACCAGTGGCTGCTGCCAGTGGCGATAAGTCGTGTCTTACCGGGTTGGAC
TCAAGACGATAGTTACCGGATAAGGCGCAGCGGTCGGGCTGAACGGGGGGTTCGTGCACACAGCCCAGCT
TGGAGCGAACGACCTACACCGAACTGAGATACCTACAGCGTGAGCTATGAGAAAGCGCCACGCTTCCCGA
AGGGAGAAAGGCGGACAGGTATCCGGTAAGCGGCAGGGTCGGAACAGGAGAGCGCACGAGGGAGCTTCCA
GGGGGAAACGCCTGGTATCTTTATAGTCCTGTCGGGTTTCGCCACCTCTGACTTGAGCGTCGATTTTTGT
GATGCTCGTCAGGGGGGCGGAGCCTATGGAAAAACGCCAGCAACGCGGCCTTTTTACGGTTCCTGGCCTT
TTGCTGGCC
Features (pLannotate 1.2.2; 19 found; start..end, strand, type, name):
     17..257     +  promoter       U6 promoter: RNA polymerase III promoter for human U6 snRNA
    287..362     +  misc_RNA       gRNA scaffold: guide RNA scaffold for the Streptococcus pyogenes CRISPR/Cas9 system
    369..412     +  misc_RNA       gRNA scaffold (fragment): guide RNA scaffold for the Streptococcus pyogenes CRISPR/Cas9 system
    459..744     +  enhancer       CMV enhancer: human cytomegalovirus immediate early enhancer; contains an 18-bp deletion relative to the standard CMV enhancer
    746..1023    +  promoter       chicken β-actin promoter: No description available
   1024..1252    +  intron         hybrid intron: hybrid between chicken β-actin (CBA) and minute virus of mice (MMV) introns (Gray et al., 2011)
   1390..2991    +  CDS            Cas9(N): N-terminal portion of Streptococcus pyogenes Cas9 (Zetsche et al., 2015)
   2992..5490    +  CDS            Cas9(C): C-terminal portion of Streptococcus pyogenes Cas9 (Zetsche et al., 2015)
   5491..5538    +  CDS            nucleoplasmin NLS: bipartite nuclear localization signal from nucleoplasmin
   5608..6321    +  CDS            EGFP: EGFP is a basic (constitutively fluorescent) green fluorescent protein published in 1996, derived from Aequorea victoria. It is reported to be a rapidly-maturing weak dimer with moderate acid sensitivity.
   6355..6466    +  polyA_signal   bGH poly(A) signal: bovine growth hormone polyadenylation signal
   6571..6711    +  repeat_region  AAV2 ITR: inverted terminal repeat of adeno-associated virus serotype 2 inverted
   6716..6767    -  misc_feature   bom (fragment): basis of mobility region from pBR322
   6786..7166    +  rep_origin     M13 ori (sequence partly withheld): M13 bacteriophage origin of replication; arrow indicates direction of (+) strand synthesis
   7242..7291    -  misc_feature   bom (fragment): basis of mobility region from pBR322
   7393..7428    -  CDS            rop (fragment): Rop protein, which maintains plasmids at low copy number; rop
   7523..7627    +  promoter       AmpR promoter: bla
   7628..8488    +  CDS            AmpR: β-lactamase; bla; confers resistance to ampicillin, carbenicillin, and related antibiotics
   8659..9247    +  rep_origin     ori: high-copy-number ColE1/pMB1/pBR322/pUC origin of replication
