[The description below was written by a language model from this plasmid's Addgene catalogue record and pLannotate feature annotations shown in this document.]
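Description:
PX458_TEAD3_2 is a mammalian CRISPR expression plasmid built on the PX458 backbone, carrying both a guide RNA cassette and Streptococcus pyogenes Cas9 on a single 9.3 kb vector. It is propagated in E. coli as a high-copy plasmid through a ColE1/pUC-type origin and selected with ampicillin via the β-lactamase gene. The annotation also picks up an M13 phage origin, a single AAV2 ITR and small fragments of pBR322 bom and rop, which are backbone remnants rather than functional parts of the payload.

The human U6 RNA polymerase III promoter drives a guide RNA, cloned by Gibson assembly upstream of the S. pyogenes gRNA scaffold, that targets the 3′ region of the human TEAD3 gene. A second partial scaffold fragment is annotated just downstream. Cas9 is expressed from a hybrid promoter composed of the CMV enhancer, chicken β-actin promoter and a hybrid intron. The annotation splits the coding sequence into contiguous N- and C-terminal portions that together make up the full-length nuclease, followed by a nucleoplasmin nuclear localization signal. An EGFP coding sequence lies downstream in the same transcription unit, which ends with the bGH polyadenylation signal. The linker between Cas9 and EGFP is not annotated in the feature table. EGFP allows transfected cells to be identified or sorted.

According to the depositor, the plasmid belongs to a CRISPR-based epitope tagging system that adds a tag, currently FLAG, to endogenous proteins. Cutting near the 3′ end of TEAD3 is the step that permits tag insertion at the native locus, supporting ChIP-seq of this DNA-binding protein without a factor-specific antibody. The donor template for tagging is not part of this construct.
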