Addgene plasmid #86338: PX458_TEAD3_2
Purpose: Encodes gRNA for 3' target of human TEAD3
Depositing lab: Eric Mendenhall & Richard M. Myers. Depositing organization: University of Alabama in Huntsville. Publication: CETCh-seq: CRISPR epitope tagging ChIP-seq of DNA-binding proteins. Savic D, Partridge EC, Newberry KM, Smith SB, Meadows SK, Roberts BS, Mackiewicz M, Mendenhall EM, Myers RM. Genome Res. 2015 Sep 9. 10.1101/gr.193540.115 PubMed 26355004.
Backbone
  Vector backbone: PX458
  Vector type: CRISPR
Growth in bacteria
  Bacterial resistance: Ampicillin, 100 μg/mL
  Growth temperature: 37°C
  Growth strain: DH5alpha
  Copy number: High Copy
Gene/Insert
  Gene/Insert name: gRNA against TEAD3
  gRNA/shRNA sequence: GTACAAGCTCGTCAAAGACTA
  Species: H. sapiens (human)
  Entrez Gene: TEAD3 (a.k.a. DTEF-1, ETFR-1, TEAD-3, TEAD5, TEF-5, TEF5)
  Cloning method: Gibson Cloning
  Sequencing primers: 5′ pBR322ori-F
Terms and licenses: Academic/Nonprofit Terms; Industry Terms: Not Available to Industry
Depositor comments: Note: This plasmid is part of the Mendenhall and Meyers CRISPR-based Tagging system to add a tag (currently using FLAG) to endogenous proteins. Please see https://www.addgene.org/crispr/tagging/ for more details.
How to cite: PX458_TEAD3_2 was a gift from Eric Mendenhall & Richard M. Myers (Addgene plasmid # 86338 ; http://n2t.net/addgene:86338 ; RRID:Addgene_86338)
