>Addgene plasmid #86338 | PX458_TEAD3_2 | addgene partial sequence | sequence record 170884 | Addgene Partial NGS Result
GACTATAAGGACCACGACGGAGACTACAAGGATCATGATATTGATTACAAAGACGATGACGATAAGATGG
CCCCAAAGAAGAAGCGGAAGGTCGGTATCCACGGAGTCCCAGCAGCCGACAAGAAGTACAGCATCGGCCT
GGACATCGGCACCAACTCTGTGGGCTGGGCCGTGATCACCGACGAGTACAAGGTGCCCAGCAAGAAATTC
AAGGTGCTGGGCAACACCGACCGGCACAGCATCAAGAAGAACCTGATCGGAGCCCTGCTGTTCGACAGCG
GCGAAACAGCCGAGGCCACCCGGCTGAAGAGAACCGCCAGAAGAAGATACACCAGACGGAAGAACCGGAT
CTGCTATCTGCAAGAGATCTTCAGCAACGAGATGGCCAAGGTGGACGACAGCTTCTTCCACAGACTGGAA
GAGTCCTTCCTGGTGGAAGAGGATAAGAAGCACGAGCGGCACCCCATCTTCGGCAACATCGTGGACGAGG
TGGCCTACCACGAGAAGTACCCCACCATCTACCACCTGAGAAAGAAACTGGTGGACAGCACCGACAAGGC
CGACCTGCGGCTGATCTATCTGGCCCTGGCCCACATGATCAAGTTCCGGGGCCACTTCCTGATCGAGGGC
GACCTGAACCCCGACAACAGCGACGTGGACAAGCTGTTCATCCAGCTGGTGCAGACCTACAACCAGCTGT
TCGAGGAAAACCCCATCAACGCCAGCGGCGTGGACGCCAAGGCCATCCTGTCTGCCAGACTGAGCAAGAG
CAGACGGCTGGAAAATCTGATCGCCCAGCTGCCCGGCGAGAAGAAGAATGGCCTGTTCGGAAACCTGATT
GCCCTGAGCCTGGGCCTGACCCCCAACTTCAAGAGCAACTTCGACCTGGCCGAGGATGCCAAACTGCAGC
TGAGCAAGGACACCTACGACGACGACCTGGACAACCTGCTGGCCCAGATCGGCGACCAGTACGCCGACCT
GTTTCTGGCCGCCAAGAACCTGTCCGACGCCATCCTGCTGAGCGACATCCTGAGAGTGAACACCGAGATC
ACCAAGGCCCCCCTGAGCGCCTCTATGATCAAGAGATACGACGAGCACCACCAGGACCTGACCCTGCTGA
AAGCTCTCGTGCGGCAGCAGCTGCCTGAGAAGTACAAAGAGATTTTCTTCGACCAGAGCAAGAACGGCTA
CGCCGGCTACATTGACGGCGGAGCCAGCCAGGAAGAGTTCTACAAGTTCATCAAGCCCATCCTGGAAAAG
ATGGACGGCACCGAGGAACTGCTCGTGAAGCTGAACAGAGAGGACCTGCTGCGGAAGCAGCGGACCTTCG
ACAACGGCAGCATCCCCCACCAGATCCACCTGGGAGAGCTGCACGCCATTCTGCGGCGGCAGGAAGATTT
TTACCCATTCCTGAAGGACAACCGGGAAAAGATCGAGAAGATCCTGACCTTCCGCATCCCCTACTACGTG
GGCCCTCTGGCCAGGGGAAACAGCAGATTCGCCTGGATGACCAGAAAGAGCGAGGAAACCATCACCCCCT
GGAACTTCGAGGAAGTGGTGGACAAGGGCGCTTCCGCCCAGAGCTTCATCGAGCGGATGACCAACTTCGA
TAAGAACCTGCCCAACGAGAAGGTGCTGCCCAAGCACAGCCTGCTGTACGAGTACTTCACCGTGTATAAC
GAGCTGACCAAAGTGAAATACGTGACCGAGGGAATGAGAAAGCCCGCCTTCCTGAGCGGCGAGCAGAAAA
AGGCCATCGTGGACCTGCTGTTCAAGACCAACCGGAAAGTGACCGTGAAGCAGCTGAAAGAGGACTACTT
CAAGAAAATCGAGTGCTTCGACTCCGTGGAAATCTCCGGCGTGGAAGATCGGTTCAACGCCTCCCTGGGC
ACATACCACGATCTGCTGAAAATTATCAAGGACAAGGACTTCCTGGACAATGAGGAAAACGAGGACATTC
TGGAAGATATCGTGCTGACCCTGACACTGTTTGAGGACAGAGAGATGATCGAGGAACGGCTGAAAACCTA
TGCCCACCTGTTCGACGACAAAGTGATGAAGCAGCTGAAGCGGCGGAGATACACCGGCTGGGGCAGGCTG
AGCCGGAAGCTGATCAACGGCATCCGGGACAAGCAGTCCGGCAAGACAATCCTGGATTTCCTGAAGTCCG
ACGGCTTCGCCAACAGAAACTTCATGCAGCTGATCCACGACGACAGCCTGACCTTTAAAGAGGACATCCA
GAAAGCCCAGGTGTCCGGCCAGGGCGATAGCCTGCACGAGCACATTGCCAATCTGGCCGGCAGCCCCGCC
ATTAAGAAGGGCATCCTGCAGACAGTGAAGGTGGTGGACGAGCTCGTGAAAGTGATGGGCCGGCACAAGC
CCGAGAACATCGTGATCGAAATGGCCAGAGAGAACCAGACCACCCAGAAGGGACAGAAGAACAGCCGCGA
GAGAATGAAGCGGATCGAAGAGGGCATCAAAGAGCTGGGCAGCCAGATCCTGAAAGAACACCCCGTGGAA
AACACCCAGCTGCAGAACGAGAAGCTGTACCTGTACTACCTGCAGAATGGGCGGGATATGTACGTGGACC
AGGAACTGGACATCAACCGGCTGTCCGACTACGATGTGGACCATATCGTGCCTCAGAGCTTTCTGAAGGA
CGACTCCATCGACAACAAGGTGCTGACCAGAAGCGACAAGAACCGGGGCAAGAGCGACAACGTGCCCTCC
GAAGAGGTCGTGAAGAAGATGAAGAACTACTGGCGGCAGCTGCTGAACGCCAAGCTGATTACCCAGAGAA
AGTTCGACAATCTGACCAAGGCCGAGAGAGGCGGCCTGAGCGAACTGGATAAGGCCGGCTTCATCAAGAG
ACAGCTGGTGGAAACCCGGCAGATCACAAAGCACGTGGCACAGATCCTGGACTCCCGGATGAACACTAAG
TACGACGAGAATGACAAGCTGATCCGGGAAGTGAAAGTGATCACCCTGAAGTCCAAGCTGGTGTCCGATT
TCCGGAAGGATTTCCAGTTTTACAAAGTGCGCGAGATCAACAACTACCACCACGCCCACGACGCCTACCT
GAACGCCGTCGTGGGAACCGCCCTGATCAAAAAGTACCCTAAGCTGGAAAGCGAGTTCGTGTACGGCGAC
TACAAGGTGTACGACGTGCGGAAGATGATCGCCAAGAGCGAGCAGGAAATCGGCAAGGCTACCGCCAAGT
ACTTCTTCTACAGCAACATCATGAACTTTTTCAAGACCGAGATTACCCTGGCCAACGGCGAGATCCGGAA
GCGGCCTCTGATCGAGACAAACGGCGAAACCGGGGAGATCGTGTGGGATAAGGGCCGGGATTTTGCCACC
GTGCGGAAAGTGCTGAGCATGCCCCAAGTGAATATCGTGAAAAAGACCGAGGTGCAGACAGGCGGCTTCA
GCAAAGAGTCTATCCTGCCCAAGAGGAACAGCGATAAGCTGATCGCCAGAAAGAAGGACTGGGACCCTAA
GAAGTACGGCGGCTTCGACAGCCCCACCGTGGCCTATTCTGTGCTGGTGGTGGCCAAAGTGGAAAAGGGC
AAGTCCAAGAAACTGAAGAGTGTGAAAGAGCTGCTGGGGATCACCATCATGGAAAGAAGCAGCTTCGAGA
AGAATCCCATCGACTTTCTGGAAGCCAAGGGCTACAAAGAAGTGAAAAAGGACCTGATCATCAAGCTGCC
TAAGTACTCCCTGTTCGAGCTGGAAAACGGCCGGAAGAGAATGCTGGCCTCTGCCGGCGAACTGCAGAAG
GGAAACGAACTGGCCCTGCCCTCCAAATATGTGAACTTCCTGTACCTGGCCAGCCACTATGAGAAGCTGA
AGGGCTCCCCCGAGGATAATGAGCAGAAACAGCTGTTTGTGGAACAGCACAAGCACTACCTGGACGAGAT
CATCGAGCAGATCAGCGAGTTCTCCAAGAGAGTGATCCTGGCCGACGCTAATCTGGACAAAGTGCTGTCC
GCCTACAACAAGCACCGGGATAAGCCCATCAGAGAGCAGGCCGAGAATATCATCCACCTGTTTACCCTGA
CCAATCTGGGAGCCCCTGCCGCCTTCAAGTACTTTGACACCACCATCGACCGGAAGAGGTACACCAGCAC
CAAAGAGGTGCTGGACGCCACCCTGATCCACCAGAGCATCACCGGCCTGTACGAGACACGGATCGACCTG
TCTCAGCTGGGAGGCGACAAAAGGCCGGCGGCCACGAAAAAGGCCGGCCAGGCAAAAAAGAAAAAGGAAT
TCGGCAGTGGAGAGGGCAGAGGAAGTCTGCTAACATGCGGTGACGTCGAGGAGAATCCTGGCCCAGTGAG
CAAGGGCGAGGAGCTGTTCACCGGGGTGGTGCCCATCCTGGTCGAGCTGGACGGCGACGTAAACGGCCAC
AAGTTCAGCGTGTCCGGCGAGGGCGAGGGCGATGCCACCTACGGCAAGCTGACCCTGAAGTTCATCTGCA
CCACCGGCAAGCTGCCCGTGCCCTGGCCCACCCTCGTGACCACCCTGACCTACGGCGTGCAGTGCTTCAG
CCGCTACCCCGACCACATGAAGCAGCACGACTTCTTCAAGTCCGCCATGCCCGAAGGCTACGTCCAGGAG
CGCACCATCTTCTTCAAGGACGACGGCAACTACAAGACCCGCGCCGAGGTGAAGTTCGAGGGCGACACCC
TGGTGAACCGCATCGAGCTGAAGGGCATCGACTTCAAGGAGGACGGCAACATCCTGGGGCACAAGCTGGA
GTACAACTACAACAGCCACAACGTCTATATCATGGCCGACAAGCAGAAGAACGGCATCAAGGTGAACTTC
AAGATCCGCCACAACATCGAGGACGGCAGCGTGCAGCTCGCCGACCACTACCAGCAGAACACCCCCATCG
GCGACGGCCCCGTGCTGCTGCCCGACAACCACTACCTGAGCACCCAGTCCGCCCTGAGCAAAGACCCCAA
CGAGAAGCGCGATCACATGGTCCTGCTGGAGTTCGTGACCGCCGCCGGGATCACTCTCGGCATGGACGAG
CTGTACAAGGAATTCTAACTAGAGCTCGCTGATCAGCCTCGACTGTGCCTTCTAGTTGCCAGCCATCTGT
TGTTTGCCCCTCCCCCGTGCCTTCCTTGACCCTGGAAGGTGCCACTCCCACTGTCCTTTCCTAATAAAAT
GAGGAAATTGCATCGCATTGTCTGAGTAGGTGTCATTCTATTCTGGGGGGTGGGGTGGGGCAGGACAGCA
AGGGGGAGGATTGGGAAGAGAATAGCAGGCATGCTGGGGAGCGGCCGCAGGAACCCCTAGTGATGGAGTT
GGCCACTCCCTCTCTGCGCGCTCGCTCGCTCACTGAGGCCGGGCGACCAAAGGTCGCCCGACGCCCGGGC
TTTGCCCGGGCGGCCTCAGTGAGCGAGCGAGCGCGCAGCTGCCTGCAGGGGCGCCTGATGCGGTATTTTC
TCCTTACGCATCTGTGCGGTATTTCACACCGCATA
[95 nt withheld, positions 5496-5590]
T
[46 nt withheld, positions 5592-5637]
C
[141 nt withheld, positions 5639-5779]
CCTTTGACGTTGGAGTCCACGTTCTTT
[37 nt withheld, positions 5807-5843]
ACTCTATCTCGGGCTATTCTTTTGATTTATAAGGGATTTTGCCGATTTCGGTCTATTGGTTAAAAAATGA
GCTGATTTAACAAAAATTTAACGCGAATTTTAACAAAATATTAACGTTTACAATTTTATGGTGCACTCTC
AGTACAATCTGCTCTGATGCCGCATAGTTAAGCCAGCCCCGACACCCGCCAACACCCGCTGACGCGCCCT
GACGGGCTTGTCTGCTCCCGGCATCCGCTTACAGACAAGCTGTGACCGTCTCCGGGAGCTGCATGTGTCA
GAGGTTTTCACCGTCATCACCGAAACGCGCGAGACGAAAGGGCCTCGTGATACGCCTATTTTTATAGGTT
AATGTCATGATAATAATGGTTTCTTAGACGTCAGGTGGCACTTTTCGGGGAAATGTGCGCGGAACCCCTA
TTTGTTTATTTTTCTAAATACATTCAAATATGTATCCGCTCATGAGACAATAACCCTGATAAATGCTTCA
ATAATATTGAAAAAGGAAGAGTATGAGTATTCAACATTTCCGTGTCGCCCTTATTCCCTTTTTTGCGGCA
TTTTGCCTTCCTGTTTTTGCTCACCCAGAAACGCTGGTGAAAGTAAAAGATGCTGAAGATCAGTTGGGTG
CACGAGTGGGTTACATCGAACTGGATCTCAACAGCGGTAAGATCCTTGAGAGTTTTCGCCCCGAAGAACG
TTTTCCAATGATGAGCACTTTTAAAGTTCTGCTATGTGGCGCGGTATTATCCCGTATTGACGCCGGGCAA
GAGCAACTCGGTCGCCGCATACACTATTCTCAGAATGACTTGGTTGAGTACTCACCAGTCACAGAAAAGC
ATCTTACGGATGGCATGACAGTAAGAGAATTATGCAGTGCTGCCATAACCATGAGTGATAACACTGCGGC
CAACTTACTTCTGACAACGATCGGAGGACCGAAGGAGCTAACCGCTTTTTTGCACAACATGGGGGATCAT
GTAACTCGCCTTGATCGTTGGGAACCGGAGCTGAATGAAGCCATACCAAACGACGAGCGTGACACCACGA
TGCCTGTAGCAATGGCAACAACGTTGCGCAAACTATTAACTGGCGAACTACTTACTCTAGCTTCCCGGCA
ACAATTAATAGACTGGATGGAGGCGGATAAAGTTGCAGGACCACTTCTGCGCTCGGCCCTTCCGGCTGGC
TGGTTTATTGCTGATAAATCTGGAGCCGGTGAGCGTGGAAGCCGCGGTATCATTGCAGCACTGGGGCCAG
ATGGTAAGCCCTCCCGTATCGTAGTTATCTACACGACGGGGAGTCAGGCAACTATGGATGAACGAAATAG
ACAGATCGCTGAGATAGGTGCCTCACTGATTAAGCATTGGTAACTGTCAGACCAAGTTTACTCATATATA
CTTTAGATTGATTTAAAACTTCATTTTTAATTTAAAAGGATCTAGGTGAAGATCCTTTTTGATAATCTCA
TGACCAAAATCCCTTAACGTGAGTTTTCGTTCCACTGAGCGTCAGACCCCGTAGAAAAGATCAAAGGATC
TTCTTGAGATCCTTTTTTTCTGCGCGTAATCTGCTGCTTGCAAACAAAAAAACCACCGCTACCAGCGGTG
GTTTGTTTGCCGGATCAAGAGCTACCAACTCTTTTTCCGAAGGTAACTGGCTTCAGCAGAGCGCAGATAC
CAAATACTGTTCTTCTAGTGTAGCCGTAGTTAGGCCACCACTTCAAGAACTCTGTAGCACCGCCTACATA
CCTCGCTCTGCTAATCCTGTTACCAGTGGCTGCTGCCAGTGGCGATAAGTCGTGTCTTACCGGGTTGGAC
TCAAGACGATAGTTACCGGATAAGGCGCAGCGGTCGGGCTGAACGGGGGGTTCGTGCACACAGCCCAGCT
TGGAGCGAACGACCTACACCGAACTGAGATACCTACAGCGTGAGCTATGAGAAAGCGCCACGCTTCCCGA
AGGGAGAAAGGCGGACAGGTATCCGGTAAGCGGCAGGGTCGGAACAGGAGAGCGCACGAGGGAGCTTCCA
GGGGGAAACGCCTGGTATCTTTATAGTCCTGTCGGGTTTCGCCACCTCTGACTTGAGCGTCGATTTTTGT
GATGCTCGTCAGGGGGGCGGAGCCTATGGAAAAACGCCAGCAACGCGGCCTTTTTACGGTTCCTGGCCTT
TTGCTGGCCTTTTGCTCACATGTGAGGGCCTATTTCCCATGATTCCTTCATATTTGCATATACGATACAA
GGCTGTTAGAGAGATAATTGGAATTAATTTGACTGTAAACACAAAGATATTAGTACAAAATACGTGACGT
AGAAAGTAATAATTTCTTGGGTAGTTTGCAGTTTTAAAATTATGTTTTAAAATGGACTATCATATGCTTA
CCGTAACTTGAAAGTATTTCGATTTCTTGGCTTTATATATCTTGTGGAAAGGACGAAACACCGTACAAGC
TCGTCAAAGACTAGTTTTAGAGCTAGAAATAGCAAGTTAAAATAAGGCTAGTCCGTTATCAACTTGAAAA
AGTGGCACCGAGTCGGTGCTTTTTTGTTTTAGAGCTAGAAATAGCAAGTTAAAATAAGGCTAGTCCGTTT
TTAGCGCGTGCGCCAATTCTGCAGACAAATGGCTCTAGAGGTACC
